>Addgene plasmid #203138 | Salsa-BC297-P4C1 | addgene full sequence | sequence record 421481 | Addgene NGS Result
AGCGCCCAATACGCAAACCGCCTCTCCCCGCGCGTTGGCCGATTCATTAATGCAGTCGAGGGATCTCCAT
AAGAGAAGAGGGACAGCTATGACTGGGAGTAGTCAGGAGAGGAGGAAAAATCTGGCTAGTAAAACATGTA
AGGAAAATTTTAGGGATGTTAAAGAAAAAAATAACACAAAACAAAATATAAAAAAAATCTAACCTCAAGT
CAAGGCTTTTCTATGGAATAAGGAATGGACAGCAGGGGGCTGTTTCATATACTGATGACCTCTTTATAGC
CAACCTTTGTTCATGGCAGCCAGCATATGGGCATATGTTGCCAAACTCTAAACCAAATACTCATTCTGAT
GTTTTAAATGATTTGCCCTCCCATATGTCCTTCCGAGTGAGAGACACAAAAAATTCCAACACACTATTGC
AATGAAAATAAATTTCCTTTATTAGCCAGAAGTCAGATGCTCAAGGGGCTTCATGATGTCCCCATAATTT
TTGGCAGAGGGAAAAAGATCGATCTCAGTGGTATTTGTGAGCCAGGGCATTGGCCACACCAGCCACCACC
TTCTGATAGGCAGCCTGCACCTGAGGAGTGAATTCTTTGCCAAAATGATGAGACAGCACAACAACCAGCA
CGTTGCCCAGGAGCTGTAGGAAAGAGAAGAAGGCATGAACATGGTTAGCAGAGGGGCCCGGTTTGGACTC
AGAGTATTTTATCCTCATCTCAAACAGTGTATATCATTGTAACCATAAAGAGAAAGGCAGGATGATGACC
AGGGTGTAGTTGTTTCTACCAATAAGAATATTTCCACGCCAGCCAGAATTTATATGCAGAAATATTCTAC
CTTATCATTTAATTATAACAATTGTTCTCTAAAACTGTGCTGAAGTACAATATAATATACCCTGATTGCC
TTGAAAAAAAAGTGATTAGAGAAAGTACTTACAATCTGACAAATAAACAAAAGTGAATTTAAAAATTCGT
TACAAATGCAAGCTAAAGTTTAACGAAAAAGTTACAGAAAATGAAAAGAAAATAAGAGGAGACAATGGTT
GTCAACAGAGTAGAAAGTGAAAGAAACAAAATTATCATGAGGGTCCATGGTGATACAAGGGACATCTTCC
CATTCTAAACAACACCCTGAAAACTTTGCCCCCTCCATATAACATGAATTTTACAATAGCGAAAAAGAAA
GAACAATCAAGGGTCCCCAAACTCACCCTGAAGTTCTCAGCTCTAGAGATATCGTCGAGGCCGCGCTAGC
GTTTAAACTGTCGACCTTAATTAAGAGATCTGCTCGAGGCGCGTCAGCTGACTAGAGGATCCCCGGGTAC
CGAGCTCGAATTCGGGGCCGCGGAGGCTGGATCGGTCCCGGTGTCTTCTATGGAGGTCAAAACAGCGTGG
ATGGCGTCTCCAGGCGATCTGACGGTTCACTAAACGAGCTCTGCTTATATAGGCCTCCCACCGTACACGC
CTACCTCGACCCGGGTACCGAGCTCGACTTTCACTTTTCTCTATCACTGATAGGGAGTGGTAAACTCGAC
TTTCACTTTTCTCTATCACTGATAGGGAGTGGTAAACTCGACTTTCACTTTTCTCTATCACTGATAGGGA
GTGGTAAACTCGACTTTCACTTTTCTCTATCACTGATAGGGAGTGGTAAACTCGACTTTCACTTTTCTCT
ATCACTGATAGGGAGTGGTAAACTCGACCTATATAAGCAGAGCTCGTTTAGTGAACCGTCAGATCGCCTG
GAGACGCCATCCACGCTGTTTTGACCTCCATAGAAGACACCGGGACCGATCCAGCCTCCGCGGCCCCGAA
TTCCTGCAGCGGCCGCTCTAGAACTAGTGGATCCCCGCGGATGGTGAGCAAGGGCGAGGAGCTGTTCACC
GGGGTGGTGCCCATCCTGGTCGAGCTGGACGGCGACGTAAACGGCCACAAGTTCAGCGTGTCCGGCGAGG
GCGAGGGCGATGCCACCTACGGCAAGCTGACCCTGAAGTTCATCTGCACCACCGGCAAGCTGCCCGTGCC
CTGGCCCACCCTCGTGACCACCCTGACCTACGGCGTGCAGTGCTTCAGCCGCTACCCCGACCACATGAAG
CAGCACGACTTCTTCAAGTCCGCCATGCCCGAAGGCTACGTCCAGGAGCGCACCATCTTCTTCAAGGACG
ACGGCAACTACAAGACCCGCGCCGAGGTGAAGTTCGAGGGCGACACCCTGGTGAACCGCATCGAGCTGAA
GGGCATCGACTTCAAGGAGGACGGCAACATCCTGGGGCACAAGCTGGAGTACAACTACAACAGCCACAAC
GTCTATATCATGGCCGACAAGCAGAAGAACGGCATCAAGGTGAACTTCAAGATCCGCCACAACATCGAGG
ACGGCAGCGTGCAGCTCGCCGACCACTACCAGCAGAACACCCCCATCGGCGACGGCCCCGTGCTGCTGCC
CGACAACCACTACCTGAGCACCCAGTCCGCCCTGAGCAAAGACCCCAACGAGAAGCGCGATCACATGGTC
CTGCTGGAGTTCGTGACCGCCGCCGGGATCACTCTCGGCATGGACGAGCTGTACAAGTAAGCAATCGAGG
GAATTCGATATCAAGCTTGTCGACCTAGTTCTAGAGGATCCAGACATGATAAGATACATTGATGAGTTTG
GACAAACCACAACTAGAATGCAGTGAAAAAAATGCTTTATTTGTGAAATTTGTGATGCTATTGCTTTATT
TGTAACCATTATAAGCTGCAATAAACAAGTTAACAACAACAATTGCATTCATTTTATGTTTCAGGTTCAG
GGGGAGGTGTGGGAGGTTTTTTAAAGCAAGTAAAACCTCTACAAATGTGGTATGGCTGATTATGATCCTG
CAAGCCTCGTCGTCCTGGCCGGACCACGCTATCTGTGCAAGGTCCCCGGCCCCGGACGCGCGCTCCATGA
GCAGAGCGCCCGCCGCCGAGGCGAAGACTCGGGCGGCGCCCTGCCCGTCCCACCAGGTCAACAGGCGGTA
ACCGGCCTCTTCATCGGGAATGCGCGCGACCTTCAGCATCGCCGGCATGTCCCCCTGGCGGACGGGAAGT
ATCCAGCTCGACCAAGCTGGCCGCGTCGAGTGAAGACGAAAGGGCCTCGTGATACGCCTATTTTTATAGG
TTAATGTCATGATAATAATGGTTTCTTAGACGTCAGGTGGCACTTTTCGGGGAAATGTGCGCGGAACCCC
TATTTGTTTATTTTTCTAAATACATTCAAATATGTATCCGCTCATGAGACAATAACCCTGATAAATGCTT
CAATAATATTGAAAAAGGAAGAGTATGAGTATTCAACATTTCCGTGTCGCCCTTATTCCCTTTTTTGCGG
CATTTTGCCTTCCTGTTTTTGCTCACCCAGAAACGCTGGTGAAAGTAAAAGATGCTGAAGATCAGTTGGG
TGCACGAGTGGGTTACATCGAACTGGATCTCAACAGCGGTAAGATCCTTGAGAGTTTTCGCCCCGAAGAA
CGTTTTCCAATGATGAGCACTTTTAAAGTTCTGCTATGTGGCGCGGTATTATCCCGTGTTGACGCCGGGC
AAGAGCAACTCGGTCGCCGCATACACTATTCTCAGAATGACTTGGTTGAGTACTCACCAGTCACAGAAAA
GCATCTTACGGATGGCATGACAGTAAGAGAATTATGCAGTGCTGCCATAACCATGAGTGATAACACTGCG
GCCAACTTACTTCTGACAACGATCGGAGGACCGAAGGAGCTAACCGCTTTTTTGCACAACATGGGGGATC
ATGTAACTCGCCTTGATCGTTGGGAACCGGAGCTGAATGAAGCCATACCAAACGACGAGCGTGACACCAC
GATGCCTGTAGCAATGGCAACAACGTTGCGCAAACTATTAACTGGCGAACTACTTACTCTAGCTTCCCGG
CAACAATTAATAGACTGGATGGAGGCGGATAAAGTTGCAGGACCACTTCTGCGCTCGGCCCTTCCGGCTG
GCTGGTTTATTGCTGATAAATCTGGAGCCGGTGAGCGTGGGTCTCGCGGTATCATTGCAGCACTGGGGCC
AGATGGTAAGCCCTCCCGTATCGTAGTTATCTACACGACGGGGAGTCAGGCAACTATGGATGAACGAAAT
AGACAGATCGCTGAGATAGGTGCCTCACTGATTAAGCATTGGTAACTGTCAGACCAAGTTTACTCATATA
TACTTTAGATTGATTTAAAACTTCATTTTTAATTTAAAAGGATCTAGGTGAAGATCCTTTTTGATAATCT
CATGACCAAAATCCCTTAACGTGAGTTTTCGTTCCACTGAGCGTCAGACCCCGTAGAAAAGATCAAAGGA
TCTTCTTGAGATCCTTTTTTTCTGCGCGTAATCTGCTGCTTGCAAACAAAAAAACCACCGCTACCAGCGG
TGGTTTGTTTGCCGGATCAAGAGCTACCAACTCTTTTTCCGAAGGTAACTGGCTTCAGCAGAGCGCAGAT
ACCAAATACTGTTCTTCTAGTGTAGCCGTAGTTAGGCCACCACTTCAAGAACTCTGTAGCACCGCCTACA
TACCTCGCTCTGCTAATCCTGTTACCAGTGGCTGCTGCCAGTGGCGATAAGTCGTGTCTTACCGGGTTGG
ACTCAAGACGATAGTTACCGGATAAGGCGCAGCGGTCGGGCTGAACGGGGGGTTCGTGCACACAGCCCAG
CTTGGAGCGAACGACCTACACCGAACTGAGATACCTACAGCGTGAGCTATGAGAAAGCGCCACGCTTCCC
GAAGGGAGAAAGGCGGACAGGTATCCGGTAAGCGGCAGGGTCGGAACAGGAGAGCGCACGAGGGAGCTTC
CAGGGGGAAACGCCTGGTATCTTTATAGTCCTGTCGGGTTTCGCCACCTCTGACTTGAGCGTCGATTTTT
GTGATGCTCGTCAGGGGGGCGGAGCCTATGGAAAAACGCCAGCAACGCGGCCTTTTTACGGTTCCTGGCC
TTTTGCTGGCCTTTTGCTCACATGTTCTTTCCTGCGTTATCCCCTGATTCTGTGGATAACCGTATTACCG
CCTTTGAGTGAGCTGATACCGCTCGCCGCAGCCGAACGACCGAGCGCAGCGAGTCAGTGAGCGAGGAAGC
GGAAG
Features (pLannotate 1.2.2; 17 found; start..end, strand, type, name):
      2..55      +  CDS            lacI (fragment): lac repressor; lacI; The lac repressor binds to the lac operator to inhibit transcription in E. coli. This inhibition can be relieved by adding lactose or isopropyl-β-D-thiogalactopyranoside (IPTG).
    388..443     -  polyA_signal   β-globin poly(A) signal: rabbit β-globin polyadenylation signal (Gil and Proudfoot, 1987)
    518..640     -  CDS            HBB: HBB_COLGU - Experimental evidence at transcript level: Swiss-Prot protein existence level 2. Involved in oxygen transport from the lung to the various peripheral tissues. From Colobus guereza (Mantled guereza) (Eastern black-and-white colobus monkey).
    644..1216    -  intron         β-globin intron: intron from rabbit β-globin gene
   1312..1343    -  misc_feature   MCS (fragment): pUC18/19 multiple cloning site
   1437..1475    -  promoter       minimal CMV promoter: human cytomegalovirus (CMV) immediate early promoter
   1493..1708    -  protein_bind   tetracycline response element (fragment): contains seven copies of the tetracycline operator tetO tetracycline repressor TetR
   1708..1753    +  promoter       TRE3GV promoter (fragment): 3rd-generation Tet-responsive promoter that can be activated by binding of Tet-On® 3G, optimized for retroviral and lentiviral vectors
   1829..1856    +  misc_feature   MCS (fragment): pBluescript multiple cloning site
   1861..2580    +  CDS            EGFP: the original enhanced GFP (Yang et al., 1996) mammalian codon-optimized
   2590..2613    +  misc_feature   MCS (fragment): pBluescript multiple cloning site
   2627..2761    -  polyA_signal   SV40 poly(A) signal: SV40 polyadenylation signal
   2784..2867    -  CDS            large T antigen (fragment): large T antigen from SV40 (simian virus 40)
   2861..3091    -  CDS            str (fragment): STR_KLEPN - Protein inferred from homology: Swiss-Prot protein existence level 3. The aminoglycoside phosphotransferases achieve inactivation of their antibiotic substrates by phosphorylation. From Klebsiella pneumoniae.
   3210..3314    +  promoter       AmpR promoter: bla
   3315..4175    +  CDS            AmpR: β-lactamase; bla; confers resistance to ampicillin, carbenicillin, and related antibiotics
   4346..4934    +  rep_origin     ori: high-copy-number ColE1/pMB1/pBR322/pUC origin of replication
