[The description below was written by a language model from this plasmid's Addgene catalogue record and pLannotate feature annotations shown in this document.]
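Description:
Salsa-BC297-P4C1 is a mammalian expression reporter plasmid of about 5.1 kb, built on the pCER206 backbone and belonging to a set of barcoded reporters for the PRESTO-Salsa multiplexed GPCR bioactivity screening system. It is maintained in E. coli as a high-copy plasmid through a ColE1/pUC-type origin and selected with ampicillin via the β-lactamase gene and its native promoter. No mammalian selection marker is annotated as intact; only short fragments of lacI, SV40 large T antigen and an aminoglycoside phosphotransferase gene appear, and these are probably leftovers from earlier vector construction.

The payload is a synthetic insert of about 730 bp, EGFP followed by barcode 297, cloned between BsrGI and HindIII sites and driven by a tetracycline response element. The feature table shows a tetO array flanked on both sides by minimal promoter elements, which looks like a bidirectional Tet-responsive arrangement. On one strand, a TRE3G-type minimal promoter fragment leads into mammalian codon-optimised EGFP. The barcode is not annotated separately but would lie in the short region just after the EGFP coding sequence, upstream of an SV40 polyadenylation signal that is annotated in the reverse orientation. On the opposite strand, a minimal CMV promoter faces a cloning-site remnant, a rabbit β-globin intron, a β-globin exon fragment and a β-globin poly(A) signal, with no coding insert annotated there.

In use, a tetracycline-controlled transactivator would induce transcription from the TRE, producing EGFP mRNA that carries the unique barcode. The record does not detail the assay, but this design presumably lets reporter activity be assigned to a particular receptor in a pooled, sequencing-based readout.
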