Addgene plasmid #203138: Salsa-BC297-P4C1
Purpose: Expression of barcoded reporter plasmid for PRESTO-Salsa; EGFP/BC297
Depositing lab: Noah Palm. Depositing organization: Yale University. Publication: Highly multiplexed bioactivity screening reveals human and microbiota metabolome-GPCRome interactions. Chen H, Rosen CE, Gonzalez-Hernandez JA, Song D, Potempa J, Ring AM, Palm NW. Cell. 2023 Jul 6;186(14):3095-3110.e19. doi: 10.1016/j.cell.2023.05.024. Epub 2023 Jun 14. PubMed 37321219.
Backbone
  Vector backbone: pCER206
  Vector type: Mammalian Expression
Growth in bacteria
  Bacterial resistance: Ampicillin, 100 μg/mL
  Growth temperature: 37°C
  Growth strain: DH5alpha
  Copy number: High Copy
Gene/Insert
  Gene/Insert name: EGFP/BC297
  Species: Synthetic
  Insert size (bp): 730
  Promoter: Tet Response Element (TRE)
  Cloning method: Restriction Enzyme; 5′ cloning site BsrGI (not destroyed); 3′ cloning site HindIII (not destroyed)
  Sequencing primers: 5′ Custom primer (GAAGCGCGATCACATGG)
Terms and licenses: Academic/Nonprofit Terms; Industry Terms: Not Available to Industry
How to cite: Salsa-BC297-P4C1 was a gift from Noah Palm (Addgene plasmid # 203138 ; http://n2t.net/addgene:203138 ; RRID:Addgene_203138)
