>Addgene plasmid #203138 | Salsa-BC297-P4C1 | depositor partial sequence | sequence record 394011 | BC297
GCAATCGAGG
